Addgene plasmid #144207: TFORF2277
Purpose: Lentiviral vector for overexpressing transcription factor ORFs with unique 24-bp barcodes. Barcodes facilitate identification of transcription factors in pooled screens.
Depositing lab: Feng Zhang. Depositing organization: Broad Institute. Publication: A transcription factor atlas of directed differentiation. Joung J, Ma S, Tay T, Geiger-Schuller KR, Kirchgatterer PC, Verdine VK, Guo B, Arias-Garcia MA, Allen WE, Singh A, Kuksenko O, Abudayyeh OO, Gootenberg JS, Fu Z, Macrae RK, Buenrostro JD, Regev A, Zhang F. Cell. 2023 Jan 5;186(1):209-229.e26. doi: 10.1016/j.cell.2022.11.026. PubMed 36608654.
Backbone
  Vector backbone: pLX_TRC317
  Backbone manufacturer: Broad Institute Genetic Perturbation Platform
  Backbone size w/o insert (bp): 8264
  Vector type: Mammalian Expression, Lentiviral
  Selectable markers: Puromycin
Growth in bacteria
  Bacterial resistance: Ampicillin, 100 μg/mL
  Growth temperature: 37°C
  Growth strain: NEB Stable
  Copy number: High Copy
Gene/Insert
  Gene/Insert name: PRDM2
  Species: H. sapiens (human)
  Insert size (bp): 782
  Entrez Gene: PRDM2 (a.k.a. HUMHOXY1, KMT8, KMT8A, MTB-ZF, RIZ, RIZ1, RIZ2)
  Promoter: EF1a
  Cloning method: Unknown
  Sequencing primers: 5′ GGGTGGAGACTGAAGTTAGGCCAG; 3′ CACATAGCGTAAAAGGAGCAACATAG
Terms and licenses: Academic/Nonprofit Terms; Industry Terms: Not Available to Industry
Depositor comments: NM_001135610,ENST00000376048 . The transcription factor ORF portion of this plasmid was synthesized by Genewiz. Please test multiple small colonies in case of plasmid recombination. To make this collection available in a timely manner, a portion of this collection was not fully sequenced by Addgene. If an Addgene verified full plasmid sequence is not available, please contact us prior to placing an order to request the full sequence.
How to cite: TFORF2277 was a gift from Feng Zhang (Addgene plasmid # 144207 ; http://n2t.net/addgene:144207 ; RRID:Addgene_144207)
