[The description below was written by a language model from this plasmid's Addgene catalogue record and pLannotate feature annotations shown in this document.]
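Description:
TFORF2277 is a lentiviral mammalian expression plasmid built on the pLX_TRC317 backbone from the Broad Institute Genetic Perturbation Platform. It belongs to a barcoded library of transcription factor open reading frames. It is maintained in E. coli through a high-copy ColE1/pUC-type origin and an ampicillin resistance gene (β-lactamase), and it also carries an f1 origin and remnants of a lac/lacZα cloning region flanked by T7 and T3 promoters. The viral portion has a third-generation, self-inactivating layout. An RSV promoter drives a truncated HIV-1 5' LTR, followed by the Ψ packaging signal with a partial gag sequence, the Rev response element, a cPPT/CTS element, a WPRE and a ΔU3 3' LTR with a downstream SV40 polyadenylation signal. The depositor notes that the plasmid can recombine during propagation, as is common for LTR-containing vectors.

Two expression units sit between the LTRs. An SV40 early promoter/origin region drives puromycin N-acetyltransferase, which allows selection of transduced mammalian cells. A full-length human EF-1α promoter drives the payload, a synthesized 782 bp human PRDM2 (RIZ/KMT8) insert corresponding to a short transcript isoform. The annotation matches about 490 nt of this insert to PRDM2, an H3K9 histone methyltransferase that may also act as a DNA-binding transcription factor. According to the catalogue entry, each construct in the collection carries a unique 24 bp barcode, although the barcode is not annotated as a feature here. The WPRE downstream of the ORF enhances transcript expression. The construct is intended for overexpressing PRDM2 after lentiviral delivery, either individually or in pooled screens in which barcode readout identifies the transcription factor a given cell received, as in directed-differentiation studies.
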