Features (pLannotate 1.2.2; 31 found; start..end, strand, type, name):
      5..231     +  promoter       RSV promoter: Rous sarcoma virus enhancer/promoter
    232..412     +  LTR            5' LTR (truncated): truncated 5' long terminal repeat (LTR) from HIV-1
    459..584     +  misc_feature   HIV-1 Ψ: packaging signal of human immunodeficiency virus type 1
    568..931     +  CDS            HIV-1 gag (fragment): gag protein from human immunodeficiency virus 1; gag
   1077..1310    +  misc_feature   RRE: The Rev response element (RRE) of HIV-1 allows for Rev-dependent mRNA export from the nucleus to the cytoplasm.
   1687..1713    +  CDS            Rev (fragment): human immunodeficiency virus 1 (HIV-1) Rev protein; rev; enhances nuclear export of unspliced and incompletely spliced viral mRNAs
   1720..1743    +  promoter       SV40 promoter (fragment): SV40 early promoter
   1744..1815    +  promoter       SV40 promoter (fragment): SV40 enhancer and early promoter
   1839..1974    +  rep_origin     SV40 ori: SV40 origin of replication
   2020..2616    +  CDS            PuroR (fragment): puromycin N-acetyltransferase; pac from Streptomyces; confers resistance to puromycin
   2665..2782    +  misc_feature   cPPT/CTS: central polypurine tract and central termination sequence of HIV-1
   2847..2913    +  CDS            small t antigen (fragment): SV40 (simian virus 40) small t antigen
   2920..4098    +  promoter       EF-1α promoter: strong constitutive promoter for human elongation factor EF-1α
   4115..4600    +  CDS            PRDM2 (fragment): PRDM2_HUMAN - Also known as KMT8, RIZ. Experimental evidence at protein level: Swiss-Prot protein existence level 1. S-adenosyl-L-methionine-dependent histone methyltransferase that specifically methylates 'Lys-9' of histone H3. May function as a DNA-binding transcription factor. Binds to the macrophage-specific TPA- responsive element (MTE) of the HMOX1 (heme oxygenase 1) gene and may act as a transcriptional activator of this gene. From Homo sapiens (Human).
   4808..4861    +  promoter       U6 promoter (fragment): RNA polymerase III promoter for human U6 snRNA
   4903..5491    +  misc_feature   WPRE: woodchuck hepatitis virus posttranscriptional regulatory element
   5542..5561    +  misc_feature   cPPT/CTS (fragment): central polypurine tract and central termination sequence of HIV-1
   5563..5796    +  LTR            3' LTR (ΔU3): self-inactivating 3' long terminal repeat (LTR) from HIV-1
   5874..5995    +  polyA_signal   SV40 poly(A) signal: SV40 polyadenylation signal
   6035..6170    +  rep_origin     SV40 ori: SV40 origin of replication
   6191..6209    -  promoter       T7 promoter: promoter for bacteriophage T7 RNA polymerase
   6217..6372    +  CDS            lacZα (fragment): LacZα fragment of β-galactosidase; lacZ fragment
   6377..6805    +  rep_origin     f1 ori (sequence partly withheld): f1 bacteriophage origin of replication; arrow indicates direction of (+) strand synthesis
   6858..6962    +  promoter       AmpR promoter: bla
   6963..7823    +  CDS            AmpR: β-lactamase; bla; confers resistance to ampicillin, carbenicillin, and related antibiotics
   7994..8582    +  rep_origin     ori: high-copy-number ColE1/pMB1/pBR322/pUC origin of replication
   8765..8857    +  CDS            lacI (fragment): lac repressor; lacI; The lac repressor binds to the lac operator to inhibit transcription in E. coli. This inhibition can be relieved by adding lactose or isopropyl-β-D-thiogalactopyranoside (IPTG).
   8870..8891    +  protein_bind   CAP binding site: CAP binding activates transcription in the presence of cAMP. E. coli catabolite activator protein
   8906..8936    +  promoter       lac promoter: promoter for the E. coli lac operon
   8944..8960    +  protein_bind   lac operator: The lac repressor binds to the lac operator to inhibit transcription in E. coli. This inhibition can be relieved by adding lactose or isopropyl-β-D-thiogalactopyranoside (IPTG). lac repressor encoded by lacI
   9005..9023    +  promoter       T3 promoter: promoter for bacteriophage T3 RNA polymerase
>Addgene plasmid #144207 | TFORF2277 | addgene full sequence | sequence record 404090 | Addgene NGS Result
TTAATGTAGTCTTATGCAATACTCTTGTAGTCTTGCAACATGGTAACGATGAGTTAGCAACATGCCTTAC
AAGGAGAGAAAAAGCACCGTGCATGCCGATTGGTGGAAGTAAGGTGGTACGATCGTGCCTTATTAGGAAG
GCAACAGACGGGTCTGACATGGATTGGACGAACCACTGAATTGCCGCATTGCAGAGATATTGTATTTAAG
TGCCTAGCTCGATACATAAACGGGTCTCTCTGGTTAGACCAGATCTGAGCCTGGGAGCTCTCTGGCTAAC
TAGGGAACCCACTGCTTAAGCCTCAATAAAGCTTGCCTTGAGTGCTTCAAGTAGTGTGTGCCCGTCTGTT
GTGTGACTCTGGTAACTAGAGATCCCTCAGACCCTTTTAGTCAGTGTGGAAAATCTCTAGCAGTGGCGCC
CGAACAGGGACTTGAAAGCGAAAGGGAAACCAGAGGAGCTCTCTCGACGCAGGACTCGGCTTGCTGAAGC
GCGCACGGCAAGAGGCGAGGGGCGGCGACTGGTGAGTACGCCAAAAATTTTGACTAGCGGAGGCTAGAAG
GAGAGAGATGGGTGCGAGAGCGTCAGTATTAAGCGGGGGAGAATTAGATCGCGATGGGAAAAAATTCGGT
TAAGGCCAGGGGGAAAGAAAAAATATAAATTAAAACATATAGTATGGGCAAGCAGGGAGCTAGAACGATT
CGCAGTTAATCCTGGCCTGTTAGAAACATCAGAAGGCTGTAGACAAATACTGGGACAGCTACAACCATCC
CTTCAGACAGGATCAGAAGAACTTAGATCATTATATAATACAGTAGCAACCCTCTATTGTGTGCATCAAA
GGATAGAGATAAAAGACACCAAGGAAGCTTTAGACAAGATAGAGGAAGAGCAAAACAAAAGTAAGACCAC
CGCACAGCAAGCGGCCGCTGATCTTCAGACCTGGAGGAGGAGATATGAGGGACAATTGGAGAAGTGAATT
ATATAAATATAAAGTAGTAAAAATTGAACCATTAGGAGTAGCACCCACCAAGGCAAAGAGAAGAGTGGTG
CAGAGAGAAAAAAGAGCAGTGGGAATAGGAGCTTTGTTCCTTGGGTTCTTGGGAGCAGCAGGAAGCACTA
TGGGCGCAGCGTCAATGACGCTGACGGTACAGGCCAGACAATTATTGTCTGGTATAGTGCAGCAGCAGAA
CAATTTGCTGAGGGCTATTGAGGCGCAACAGCATCTGTTGCAACTCACAGTCTGGGGCATCAAGCAGCTC
CAGGCAAGAATCCTGGCTGTGGAAAGATACCTAAAGGATCAACAGCTCCTGGGGATTTGGGGTTGCTCTG
GAAAACTCATTTGCACCACTGCTGTGCCTTGGAATGCTAGTTGGAGTAATAAATCTCTGGAACAGATTTG
GAATCACACGACCTGGATGGAGTGGGACAGAGAAATTAACAATTACACAAGCTTAATACACTCCTTAATT
GAAGAATCGCAAAACCAGCAAGAAAAGAATGAACAAGAATTATTGGAATTAGATAAATGGGCAAGTTTGT
GGAATTGGTTTAACATAACAAATTGGCTGTGGTATATAAAATTATTCATAATGATAGTAGGAGGCTTGGT
AGGTTTAAGAATAGTTTTTGCTGTACTTTCTATAGTGAATAGAGTTAGGCAGGGATATTCACCATTATCG
TTTCAGACCCACCTCCCAACCCCGAGGGGACCCATGCATTGCATCTCAATTAGTCAGCAACCAGGTGTGG
AAAGTCCCCAGGCTCCCCAGCAGGCAGAAGTATGCAAAGCATGCGTCTCAATTAGTCAGCAACCATAGTC
CCGCCCCTAACTCCGCCCATCCCGCCCCTAACTCCGCCCAGTTCCGCCCATTCTCCGCCCCATGGCTGAC
TAATTTTTTTTATTTATGCAGAGGCCGAGGCCGCCTCGGCCTCTGAGCTATTCCAGAAGTAGTGAGGAGG
CTTTTTTGGAGGCCTAGGCTTTTGCAAAAAGCTTTCTAGAGGTACCACCGGAGCTTACCATGACCGAGTA
CAAGCCCACGGTGCGCCTCGCCACCCGCGACGACGTCCCCAGGGCCGTACGCACCCTCGCCGCCGCGTTC
GCCGACTACCCCGCCACGCGCCACACCGTCGATCCGGACCGCCACATCGAGCGGGTCACCGAGCTGCAAG
AACTCTTCCTCACGCGCGTCGGGCTCGACATCGGCAAGGTGTGGGTCGCGGACGACGGCGCCGCCGTGGC
GGTCTGGACCACGCCGGAGAGCGTCGAAGCGGGGGCGGTGTTCGCCGAGATCGGCCCGCGCATGGCCGAG
TTGAGCGGTTCCCGGCTGGCCGCGCAGCAACAGATGGAAGGCCTCCTGGCGCCGCACCGGCCCAAGGAGC
CCGCGTGGTTCCTGGCCACCGTCGGCGTCTCGCCCGACCACCAGGGCAAGGGTCTGGGCAGCGCCGTCGT
GCTCCCCGGAGTGGAGGCGGCCGAGCGCGCCGGGGTGCCCGCCTTCCTGGAGACCTCCGCGCCCCGCAAC
CTCCCCTTCTACGAGCGGCTCGGCTTCACCGTCACCGCCGACGTCGAGGTGCCCGAAGGACCGCGCACCT
GGTGCATGACCCGCAAGCCCGGTGCCAGTTAACGAATTCTAGATCTTGAGACAAATGGCAGTATTCATCC
ACAATTTTAAAAGAAAAGGGGGGATTGGGGGGTACAGTGCAGGGGAAAGAATAGTAGACATAATAGCAAC
AGACATACAAACTAAAGAATTACAAAAACAAATTACAAAAATTCAAAATTTTCGGGTTTATTACAGGGAC
AGCAGAGATCCACTTTGGCGCCGGCTCGAGGCCTGCAGGTGCAAAGATGGATAAAGTTTTAAACAGAGAG
GAATCTTTGCAGCTAATGGACCTTCTAGGTCTTGAAAGGAGTGGGAATTGGCTCCGGTGCCCGTCAGTGG
GCAGAGCGCACATCGCCCACAGTCCCCGAGAAGTTGGGGGGAGGGGTCGGCAATTGAACCGGTGCCTAGA
GAAGGTGGCGCGGGGTAAACTGGGAAAGTGATGTCGTGTACTGGCTCCGCCTTTTTCCCGAGGGTGGGGG
AGAACCGTATATAAGTGCAGTAGTCGCCGTGAACGTTCTTTTTCGCAACGGGTTTGCCGCCAGAACACAG
GTAAGTGCCGTGTGTGGTTCCCGCGGGCCTGGCCTCTTTACGGGTTATGGCCCTTGCGTGCCTTGAATTA
CTTCCACCTGGCTGCAGTACGTGATTCTTGATCCCGAGCTTCGGGTTGGAAGTGGGTGGGAGAGTTCGAG
GCCTTGCGCTTAAGGAGCCCCTTCGCCTCGTGCTTGAGTTGAGGCCTGGCCTGGGCGCTGGGGCCGCCGC
GTGCGAATCTGGTGGCACCTTCGCGCCTGTCTCGCTGCTTTCGATAAGTCTCTAGCCATTTAAAATTTTT
GATGACCTGCTGCGACGCTTTTTTTCTGGCAAGATAGTCTTGTAAATGCGGGCCAAGATCTGCACACTGG
TATTTCGGTTTTTGGGGCCGCGGGCGGCGACGGGGCCCGTGCGTCCCAGCGCACATGTTCGGCGAGGCGG
GGCCTGCGAGCGCGGCCACCGAGAATCGGACGGGGGTAGTCTCAAGCTGGCCGGCCTGCTCTGGTGCCTG
GCCTCGCGCCGCCGTGTATCGCCCCGCCCTGGGCGGCAAGGCTGGCCCGGTCGGCACCAGTTGCGTGAGC
GGAAAGATGGCCGCTTCCCGGCCCTGCTGCAGGGAGCTCAAAATGGAGGACGCGGCGCTCGGGAGAGCGG
GCGGGTGAGTCACCCACACAAAGGAAAAGGGCCTTTCCGTCCTCAGCCGTCGCTTCATGTGACTCCACGG
AGTACCGGGCGCCGTCCAGGCACCTCGATTAGTTCTCGAGCTTTTGGAGTACGTCGTCTTTAGGTTGGGG
GGAGGGGTTTTATGCGATGGAGTTTCCCCACACTGAGTGGGTGGAGACTGAAGTTAGGCCAGCTTGGCAC
TTGATGTAATTCTCCTTGGAATTTGCCCTTTTTGAGTTTGGATCTTGGTTCATTCTCAAGCCTCAGACAG
TGGTTCAAAGTTTTTTTCTTCCATTTCAGGTGTCGTGAGGCTAGCACCGCCACCATGAATCAGAACACTA
CTGAGCCTGTGGCGGCCACCGAGACCCTGGCTGAGGTACCCGAACATGTGCTGCGAGGACTTCCGGAGGA
AGTGAGGCTTTTCCCTTCTGCTGTTGACAAGACCCGGATTGGTGTCTGGGCCACTAAACCAATTTTAAAA
GGCAAAAAATTTGGGCCATTTGTTGGTGATAAGAAAAAAAGATCTCAGGTTAAGAATAATGTATACATGT
GGGAGGTGTATTACCCAAATTTGGGATGGATGTGCATTGATGCCACTGATCCAGAGAAGGGAAACTGGCT
GCGATATGTGAATTGGGCTTGCTCAGGAGAAGAGCAAAATTTATTCCCACTGGAAATCAACAGAGCCATT
TACTATAAAACTTTAAAGCCAATCGCGCCGGGCGAGGAGCTCCTGGTCTGGTACAATGGGGAAGACAACC
CTGAGATAGCAGCTGCGATTGAGGAAGAGCGAGCCAGCGCCCGGAGCAAGCGGAGCTCCCCCAAGAGCCG
GAAAGCTACAGCCTCCGCTTGGCGTCCCGATGCTCTCCACCAGCGGCCCCGTACATCACCAGGCAGTATA
GGAAGGTCAAAGCTCCAGCTGCAGCCCAGTTCCAGGGACCATTCTTCAAAGAGTAGACACTCTGGCTGCT
CCCTGACAGCACCTGAAGTGACCTGGAATCAGTAGTAATGAACTAGTCCGTAACTTGAAAGTATTTCGAT
TTCTTGGCTTTATATATCTTGTGGAAAGGACGATTAGCCCTGAAGGTCAATATACCAACGCGTTAAGTCG
ACAATCAACCTCTGGATTACAAAATTTGTGAAAGATTGACTGGTATTCTTAACTATGTTGCTCCTTTTAC
GCTATGTGGATACGCTGCTTTAATGCCTTTGTATCATGCTATTGCTTCCCGTATGGCTTTCATTTTCTCC
TCCTTGTATAAATCCTGGTTGCTGTCTCTTTATGAGGAGTTGTGGCCCGTTGTCAGGCAACGTGGCGTGG
TGTGCACTGTGTTTGCTGACGCAACCCCCACTGGTTGGGGCATTGCCACCACCTGTCAGCTCCTTTCCGG
GACTTTCGCTTTCCCCCTCCCTATTGCCACGGCGGAACTCATCGCCGCCTGCCTTGCCCGCTGCTGGACA
GGGGCTCGGCTGTTGGGCACTGACAATTCCGTGGTGTTGTCGGGGAAATCATCGTCCTTTCCTTGGCTGC
TCGCCTGTGTTGCCACCTGGATTCTGCGCGGGACGTCCTTCTGCTACGTCCCTTCGGCCCTCAATCCAGC
GGACCTTCCTTCCCGCGGCCTGCTGCCGGCTCTGCGGCCTCTTCCGCGTCTTCGCCTTCGCCCTCAGACG
AGTCGGATCTCCCTTTGGGCCGCCTCCCCGCGTCGACTTTAAGACCAATGACTTACAAGGCAGCTGTAGA
TCTTAGCCACTTTTTAAAAGAAAAGGGGGGACTGGAAGGGCTAATTCACTCCCAACGAAGACAAGATCTG
CTTTTTGCTTGTACTGGGTCTCTCTGGTTAGACCAGATCTGAGCCTGGGAGCTCTCTGGCTAACTAGGGA
ACCCACTGCTTAAGCCTCAATAAAGCTTGCCTTGAGTGCTTCAAGTAGTGTGTGCCCGTCTGTTGTGTGA
CTCTGGTAACTAGAGATCCCTCAGACCCTTTTAGTCAGTGTGGAAAATCTCTAGCAGTACGTATAGTAGT
TCATGTCATCTTATTATTCAGTATTTATAACTTGCAAAGAAATGAATATCAGAGAGTGAGAGGAACTTGT
TTATTGCAGCTTATAATGGTTACAAATAAAGCAATAGCATCACAAATTTCACAAATAAAGCATTTTTTTC
ACTGCATTCTAGTTGTGGTTTGTCCAAACTCATCAATGTATCTTATCATGTCTGGCTCTAGCTATCCCGC
CCCTAACTCCGCCCATCCCGCCCCTAACTCCGCCCAGTTCCGCCCATTCTCCGCCCCATGGCTGACTAAT
TTTTTTTATTTATGCAGAGGCCGAGGCCGCCTCGGCCTCTGAGCTATTCCAGAAGTAGTGAGGAGGCTTT
TTTGGAGGCCTAGGGACGTACCCAATTCGCCCTATAGTGAGTCGTATTACGCGCGCTCACTGGCCGTCGT
TTTACAACGTCGTGACTGGGAAAACCCTGGCGTTACCCAACTTAATCGCCTTGCAGCACATCCCCCTTTC
GCCAGCTGGCGTAATAGCGAAGAGGCCCGCACCGATCGCCCTTCCCAACAGTTGCGCAGCCTGAATGGCG
AATGGG
[124 nt withheld, positions 6377-6500]
C
[91 nt withheld, positions 6502-6592]
A
[49 nt withheld, positions 6594-6642]
CCTTTGACGTTGGAGTCCACGTTCTTT
[37 nt withheld, positions 6670-6706]
ACCCTATCTCGGTCTATTCTTTTGATTTATAAGGGATTTTGCCGATTTCGGCCTATTGGTTAAAAAATGA
GCTGATTTAACAAAAATTTAACGCGAATTTTAACAAAATATTAACGCTTACAATTTAGGTGGCACTTTTC
GGGGAAATGTGCGCGGAACCCCTATTTGTTTATTTTTCTAAATACATTCAAATATGTATCCGCTCATGAG
ACAATAACCCTGATAAATGCTTCAATAATATTGAAAAAGGAAGAGTATGAGTATTCAACATTTCCGTGTC
GCCCTTATTCCCTTTTTTGCGGCATTTTGCCTTCCTGTTTTTGCTCACCCAGAAACGCTGGTGAAAGTAA
AAGATGCTGAAGATCAGTTGGGTGCACGAGTGGGTTACATCGAACTGGATCTCAACAGCGGTAAGATCCT
TGAGAGTTTTCGCCCCGAAGAACGTTTTCCAATGATGAGCACTTTTAAAGTTCTGCTATGTGGCGCGGTA
TTATCCCGTATTGACGCCGGGCAAGAGCAACTCGGTCGCCGCATACACTATTCTCAGAATGACTTGGTTG
AGTACTCACCAGTCACAGAAAAGCATCTTACGGATGGCATGACAGTAAGAGAATTATGCAGTGCTGCCAT
AACCATGAGTGATAACACTGCGGCCAACTTACTTCTGACAACGATCGGAGGACCGAAGGAGCTAACCGCT
TTTTTGCACAACATGGGGGATCATGTAACTCGCCTTGATCGTTGGGAACCGGAGCTGAATGAAGCCATAC
CAAACGACGAGCGTGACACCACGATGCCTGTAGCAATGGCAACAACGTTGCGCAAACTATTAACTGGCGA
ACTACTTACTCTAGCTTCCCGGCAACAATTAATAGACTGGATGGAGGCGGATAAAGTTGCAGGACCACTT
CTGCGCTCGGCCCTTCCGGCTGGCTGGTTTATTGCTGATAAATCTGGAGCCGGTGAGCGTGGGTCTCGCG
GTATCATTGCAGCACTGGGGCCAGATGGTAAGCCCTCCCGTATCGTAGTTATCTACACGACGGGGAGTCA
GGCAACTATGGATGAACGAAATAGACAGATCGCTGAGATAGGTGCCTCACTGATTAAGCATTGGTAACTG
TCAGACCAAGTTTACTCATATATACTTTAGATTGATTTAAAACTTCATTTTTAATTTAAAAGGATCTAGG
TGAAGATCCTTTTTGATAATCTCATGACCAAAATCCCTTAACGTGAGTTTTCGTTCCACTGAGCGTCAGA
CCCCGTAGAAAAGATCAAAGGATCTTCTTGAGATCCTTTTTTTCTGCGCGTAATCTGCTGCTTGCAAACA
AAAAAACCACCGCTACCAGCGGTGGTTTGTTTGCCGGATCAAGAGCTACCAACTCTTTTTCCGAAGGTAA
CTGGCTTCAGCAGAGCGCAGATACCAAATACTGTTCTTCTAGTGTAGCCGTAGTTAGGCCACCACTTCAA
GAACTCTGTAGCACCGCCTACATACCTCGCTCTGCTAATCCTGTTACCAGTGGCTGCTGCCAGTGGCGAT
AAGTCGTGTCTTACCGGGTTGGACTCAAGACGATAGTTACCGGATAAGGCGCAGCGGTCGGGCTGAACGG
GGGGTTCGTGCACACAGCCCAGCTTGGAGCGAACGACCTACACCGAACTGAGATACCTACAGCGTGAGCT
ATGAGAAAGCGCCACGCTTCCCGAAGGGAGAAAGGCGGACAGGTATCCGGTAAGCGGCAGGGTCGGAACA
GGAGAGCGCACGAGGGAGCTTCCAGGGGGAAACGCCTGGTATCTTTATAGTCCTGTCGGGTTTCGCCACC
TCTGACTTGAGCGTCGATTTTTGTGATGCTCGTCAGGGGGGCGGAGCCTATGGAAAAACGCCAGCAACGC
GGCCTTTTTACGGTTCCTGGCCTTTTGCTGGCCTTTTGCTCACATGTTCTTTCCTGCGTTATCCCCTGAT
TCTGTGGATAACCGTATTACCGCCTTTGAGTGAGCTGATACCGCTCGCCGCAGCCGAACGACCGAGCGCA
GCGAGTCAGTGAGCGAGGAAGCGGAAGAGCGCCCAATACGCAAACCGCCTCTCCCCGCGCGTTGGCCGAT
TCATTAATGCAGCTGGCACGACAGGTTTCCCGACTGGAAAGCGGGCAGTGAGCGCAACGCAATTAATGTG
AGTTAGCTCACTCATTAGGCACCCCAGGCTTTACACTTTATGCTTCCGGCTCGTATGTTGTGTGGAATTG
TGAGCGGATAACAATTTCACACAGGAAACAGCTATGACCATGATTACGCCAAGCGCGCAATTAACCCTCA
CTAAAGGGAACAAAAGCTGGAGCTGCAAGC
