>Addgene plasmid #144207 | TFORF2277 | depositor partial sequence | sequence record 284736 | Insert
ACCGCCACCATGAATCAGAACACTACTGAGCCTGTGGCGGCCACCGAGACCCTGGCTGAGGTACCCGAAC
ATGTGCTGCGAGGACTTCCGGAGGAAGTGAGGCTTTTCCCTTCTGCTGTTGACAAGACCCGGATTGGTGT
CTGGGCCACTAAACCAATTTTAAAAGGCAAAAAATTTGGGCCATTTGTTGGTGATAAGAAAAAAAGATCT
CAGGTTAAGAATAATGTATACATGTGGGAGGTGTATTACCCAAATTTGGGATGGATGTGCATTGATGCCA
CTGATCCAGAGAAGGGAAACTGGCTGCGATATGTGAATTGGGCTTGCTCAGGAGAAGAGCAAAATTTATT
CCCACTGGAAATCAACAGAGCCATTTACTATAAAACTTTAAAGCCAATCGCGCCGGGCGAGGAGCTCCTG
GTCTGGTACAATGGGGAAGACAACCCTGAGATAGCAGCTGCGATTGAGGAAGAGCGAGCCAGCGCCCGGA
GCAAGCGGAGCTCCCCCAAGAGCCGGAAAGCTACAGCCTCCGCTTGGCGTCCCGATGCTCTCCACCAGCG
GCCCCGTACATCACCAGGCAGTATAGGAAGGTCAAAGCTCCAGCTGCAGCCCAGTTCCAGGGACCATTCT
TCAAAGAGTAGACACTCTGGCTGCTCCCTGACAGCACCTGAAGTGACCTGGAATCAGTAGTAATGAACTA
GTCCGTAACTTGAAAGTATTTCGATTTCTTGGCTTTATATATCTTGTGGAAAGGACGATTAGCCCTGAAG
GTCAATATACCA
