>Addgene plasmid #144207 | TFORF2277 | depositor partial sequence | sequence record 284737 | Barcode
TTAGCCCTGAAGGTCAATATACCA
